Addgene plasmid #90161: pT2-cryR;dusp5P1Egfp
Purpose: contains dusp5 specific gene promoter driving expression of eGFP
Depositing lab: Nathan Lawson. Depositing organization: University of Massachusetts, Worcester. Publication: Robust Identification of Developmentally Active Endothelial Enhancers in Zebrafish Using FANS-Assisted ATAC-Seq. Quillien A, Abdalla M, Yu J, Ou J, Zhu LJ, Lawson ND. Cell Rep. 2017 Jul 18;20(3):709-720. doi: 10.1016/j.celrep.2017.06.070. PubMed 28723572.
Backbone
  Vector backbone: pDESTtol2pACrymCherry
  Backbone manufacturer: Addgene
  Vector type: Bacterial Expression
Growth in bacteria
  Bacterial resistance: Ampicillin, 100 μg/mL
  Growth temperature: 37°C
  Growth strain: DH5alpha
  Copy number: High Copy
Gene/Insert
  Gene/Insert name: dusp5P1Egfp
  Species: D. rerio (zebrafish)
  Entrez Gene: dusp5 (a.k.a. wu:fc03b11, wu:fc86e02)
  Tag / fusion protein: EGFP (C terminal on insert)
  Cloning method: Gateway Cloning
Terms and licenses: Academic/Nonprofit Terms; Industry Terms: Not Available to Industry
How to cite: pT2-cryR;dusp5P1Egfp was a gift from Nathan Lawson (Addgene plasmid # 90161 ; http://n2t.net/addgene:90161 ; RRID:Addgene_90161)
