[The description below was written by a language model from this plasmid's Addgene catalogue record and pLannotate feature annotations shown in this document.]
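Description:
pT2-cryR;dusp5P1Egfp is a Tol2 transposon-based transgenesis plasmid for zebrafish, assembled by multisite Gateway recombination into the pDESTtol2pACrymCherry destination backbone. Although the catalogue lists it as a bacterial expression vector, bacteria serve only for propagation: the plasmid carries a high-copy ColE1/pUC-type origin and a β-lactamase gene for ampicillin selection, along with remnants of a pBluescript-type backbone (lac promoter/operator, T3 and T7 promoters, a partial M13 origin). The Tol2 arms themselves are not annotated as such. However, a fragment matching medaka tyrosinase is detected next to the backbone, which is consistent with Tol2 sequence, since that element was originally isolated from the medaka tyrosinase locus.

The payload lies between the attB4, attB1, attB2 and attB3 recombination scars left by Gateway assembly. According to the record, a promoter fragment from the zebrafish dusp5 gene (designated P1) drives EGFP. In the feature table, the unannotated stretch between attB1 and the EGFP coding sequence is the likely location of this promoter, though it is not labelled. An SV40 polyadenylation signal lies just beyond attB3, but it is annotated on the opposite strand to EGFP, so the table does not clearly show which element terminates the reporter transcript. A second, independent cassette on the opposite strand encodes mCherry with its own SV40 poly(A). The backbone and plasmid names suggest that a crystallin promoter drives mCherry as a red lens marker for identifying transgenic carriers, but that promoter is also not annotated.

The associated publication concerns the identification of developmentally active endothelial enhancers in zebrafish. The construct therefore most likely serves as a reporter for dusp5 regulatory activity, and possibly as a minimal-promoter platform for testing candidate enhancers, though the record does not state this.
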