Features (pLannotate 1.2.2; 26 found; start..end, strand, type, name):
      8..28      +  protein_bind   attB1: mutant version of attB; core recombination site for the Gateway® BP reaction BP Clonase™
    614..1330    +  CDS            EGFP: EGFP is a basic (constitutively fluorescent) green fluorescent protein published in 1996, derived from Aequorea victoria. It is reported to be a rapidly-maturing weak dimer with moderate acid sensitivity.
   1331..1396    +  misc_feature   MCS: multiple cloning site
   1420..1440    -  protein_bind   attB2: mutant version of attB; core recombination site for the Gateway® BP reaction BP Clonase™
   1467..1487    -  protein_bind   attB3: mutant version of attB; core recombination site for the Gateway® BP reaction BP Clonase™
   1491..1511    +  CDS            lacZα (fragment): LacZα fragment of β-galactosidase; lacZ fragment
   1527..1661    -  polyA_signal   SV40 poly(A) signal: SV40 polyadenylation signal
   1684..1767    -  CDS            large T antigen (fragment): large T antigen from SV40 (simian virus 40)
   2333..2373    -  misc_feature   MCS (fragment): pBluescript multiple cloning site
   2386..2404    -  promoter       T3 promoter: promoter for bacteriophage T3 RNA polymerase
   2449..2465    -  protein_bind   lac operator: The lac repressor binds to the lac operator to inhibit transcription in E. coli. This inhibition can be relieved by adding lactose or isopropyl-β-D-thiogalactopyranoside (IPTG). lac repressor encoded by lacI
   2473..2503    -  promoter       lac promoter: promoter for the E. coli lac operon
   2518..2539    -  protein_bind   CAP binding site: CAP binding activates transcription in the presence of cAMP. E. coli catabolite activator protein
   2552..2644    -  CDS            lacI (fragment): lac repressor; lacI; The lac repressor binds to the lac operator to inhibit transcription in E. coli. This inhibition can be relieved by adding lactose or isopropyl-β-D-thiogalactopyranoside (IPTG).
   2827..3415    -  rep_origin     ori: high-copy-number ColE1/pMB1/pBR322/pUC origin of replication
   3586..4446    -  CDS            AmpR: β-lactamase; bla; confers resistance to ampicillin, carbenicillin, and related antibiotics
   4447..4551    -  promoter       AmpR promoter: bla
   4577..4798    -  rep_origin     M13 ori (fragment) (sequence partly withheld): M13 bacteriophage origin of replication; arrow indicates direction of (+) strand synthesis
   4798..5085    +  CDS            tyr (fragment) (sequence partly withheld): TYRO_ORYLA - Also known as tyro. Experimental evidence at transcript level: Swiss-Prot protein existence level 2. This is a copper-containing oxidase that functions in the formation of pigments such as melanins and other polyphenolic compounds. From Oryzias latipes (Japanese rice fish) (Japanese killifish).
   5627..5748    -  polyA_signal   SV40 poly(A) signal: SV40 polyadenylation signal
   5771..5854    -  CDS            large T antigen (fragment): large T antigen from SV40 (simian virus 40)
   5874..6581    -  CDS            mCherry: mCherry is a basic (constitutively fluorescent) red fluorescent protein published in 2004, derived from Discosoma sp.. It is reported to be a very rapidly-maturing monomer with low acid sensitivity.
   7265..7285    +  protein_bind   attB4: mutant version of attB; core recombination site for the Gateway® BP reaction BP Clonase™
   7287..7305    +  promoter       T7 promoter: promoter for bacteriophage T7 RNA polymerase
   7314..7421    -  misc_feature   MCS: pBluescript multiple cloning site
   7434..7       -  promoter       T3 promoter (across the origin): promoter for bacteriophage T3 RNA polymerase
>Addgene plasmid #90161 | pT2-cryR;dusp5P1Egfp | addgene full sequence | sequence record 178951 | Addgene NGS Result
GTTAATTCAAGTTTGTACAAAAAAGCAGGCTCGCTATTCAGTCAAATTTTGCCAACAACTTGTTTTTATG
AAATACAAAGGACCAGATTCAGCTTTAATTTTCTTACTGAAGAAAAAAGTTGTTTATATATGATACATTA
AAAGCATATTTTTGTTTTTGAGGTATTTCTTTTAAGTGCTTGAACTTTTAAAGTGACAAACTGAAGTACC
TCATCATCCTTTGTTGGTGTGGGCGATAAAATAGCCTAGTTGTCCTAAAATAACCTTCTATGTTGTCGTT
TTCAAATACTTTCAAGGTTATTACAATAAATGAGCGCTTGAATTACAAGAAAGTGACACATATGAGCAGC
ACCGTGATGAACCGATGAGTTAAATGTTCAGTATTTATTCGCCTCACTCGGTTTTCAAGGGCGGGTTCAG
TCAACAGAATGTGGGCGCGCTCCCGTGTCGGTGTGTCCATATATGGTTCGTGACGTCAAGCGCCGGAGGT
TCCATTCACATAAAACCGATCAGACGGAATCCCCTTGGAGGAAATGTAGACTCAGGCTCAGTACGCAGGG
TTTAGTAGGCAACCTACACCCCTGAAACATCCACATCCCTATTTATCGCCACCATGGTGAGCAAGGGCGA
GGAGCTGTTCACCGGGGTGGTGCCCATCCTGGTCGAGCTGGACGGCGACGTAAACGGCCACAAGTTCAGC
GTGTCCGGCGAGGGCGAGGGCGATGCCACCTACGGCAAGCTGACCCTGAAGTTCATCTGCACCACCGGCA
AGCTGCCCGTGCCCTGGCCCACCCTCGTGACCACCCTGACCTACGGCGTGCAGTGCTTCAGCCGCTACCC
CGACCACATGAAGCAGCACGACTTCTTCAAGTCCGCCATGCCCGAAGGCTACGTCCAGGAGCGCACCATC
TTCTTCAAGGACGACGGCAACTACAAGACCCGCGCCGAGGTGAAGTTCGAGGGCGACACCCTGGTGAACC
GCATCGAGCTGAAGGGCATCGACTTCAAGGAGGACGGCAACATCCTGGGGCACAAGCTGGAGTACAACTA
CAACAGCCACAACGTCTATATCATGGCCGACAAGCAGAAGAACGGCATCAAGGTGAACTTCAAGATCCGC
CACAACATCGAGGACGGCAGCGTGCAGCTCGCCGACCACTACCAGCAGAACACCCCCATCGGCGACGGCC
CCGTGCTGCTGCCCGACAACCACTACCTGAGCACCCAGTCCGCCCTGAGCAAAGACCCCAACGAGAAGCG
CGATCACATGGTCCTGCTGGAGTTCGTGACCGCCGCCGGGATCACTCTCGGCATGGACGAGCTGTACAAG
TCCGGACTCAGATCTCGAGCTCAAGCTTCGAATTCTGCAGTCGACGGTACCGCGGGCCCGGGATCCACCG
GATCTAGATAACTGATACCCAGCTTTCTTGTACAAAGTGGGGCGCGCCTACGTAACTAGTCTCGAGCAAC
TTTATTATACATAGTTGATAATTCACTGGCCGTCGTTTTACGGTACCATCGATGATGATCCAGACATGAT
AAGATACATTGATGAGTTTGGACAAACCACAACTAGAATGCAGTGAAAAAAATGCTTTATTTGTGAAATT
TGTGATGCTATTGCTTTATTTGTAACCATTATAAGCTGCAATAAACAAGTTAACAACAACAATTGCATTC
ATTTTATGTTTCAGGTTCAGGGGGAGGTGTGGGAGGTTTTTTAAAGCAAGTAAAACCTCTACAAATGTGG
TATGGCTGATTATGATCCTCTAGATCAGATCTGCGAAGATACGGCCACGGGTGCTCTTGATCCTGTGGCT
GATTTTGGACTGTGCTGCTCGCAGCTGCTGATGAATCACATACTTCCTCCATTTTCTTCCACTGATTGAC
TGTTATAATTTCCCTAATTTCCAGGTCAAGGTGCTGTGCATTGTGGTAATAGATGTGACATGACGTCACT
TCCAAAGGACCAATGAACATGTCTGACCAATTTCATATAATGTGAAAACGATTTTCATAGGCAGAATAAA
TAACATTTAAATTAAACTGGGCATCAGCGCAATTCAATTGGTTTGGTAATAGCAAGGGAAAATAGAATGA
AGTGATCTCCAAAAAATAAGTACTTTTTGACTGTAAATAAAATTGTAAGGAGTAAAAAGTACTTTTTTTT
CTAAAAAAATGTAATTAAGTAAAAGTAAAAGTATTGATTTTTAATTGTACTCAAGTAAAGTAAAAATCCC
CAAAAATAATACTTAAGTACAGTAATCAAGTAAAATTACTCAAGTACTTTACACCTCTGGTTCTTGACCC
CCTACCTTCAGCAAGCCCAGCAGATCCACTAGTTCTAGAGCGGCCGCCACCGCGGTGGAGCTCCAGCTTT
TGTTCCCTTTAGTGAGGGTTAATTGCGCGCTTGGCGTAATCATGGTCATAGCTGTTTCCTGTGTGAAATT
GTTATCCGCTCACAATTCCACACAACATACGAGCCGGAAGCATAAAGTGTAAAGCCTGGGGTGCCTAATG
AGTGAGCTAACTCACATTAATTGCGTTGCGCTCACTGCCCGCTTTCCAGTCGGGAAACCTGTCGTGCCAG
CTGCATTAATGAATCGGCCAACGCGCGGGGAGAGGCGGTTTGCGTATTGGGCGCTCTTCCGCTTCCTCGC
TCACTGACTCGCTGCGCTCGGTCGTTCGGCTGCGGCGAGCGGTATCAGCTCACTCAAAGGCGGTAATACG
GTTATCCACAGAATCAGGGGATAACGCAGGAAAGAACATGTGAGCAAAAGGCCAGCAAAAGGCCAGGAAC
CGTAAAAAGGCCGCGTTGCTGGCGTTTTTCCATAGGCTCCGCCCCCCTGACGAGCATCACAAAAATCGAC
GCTCAAGTCAGAGGTGGCGAAACCCGACAGGACTATAAAGATACCAGGCGTTTCCCCCTGGAAGCTCCCT
CGTGCGCTCTCCTGTTCCGACCCTGCCGCTTACCGGATACCTGTCCGCCTTTCTCCCTTCGGGAAGCGTG
GCGCTTTCTCATAGCTCACGCTGTAGGTATCTCAGTTCGGTGTAGGTCGTTCGCTCCAAGCTGGGCTGTG
TGCACGAACCCCCCGTTCAGCCCGACCGCTGCGCCTTATCCGGTAACTATCGTCTTGAGTCCAACCCGGT
AAGACACGACTTATCGCCACTGGCAGCAGCCACTGGTAACAGGATTAGCAGAGCGAGGTATGTAGGCGGT
GCTACAGAGTTCTTGAAGTGGTGGCCTAACTACGGCTACACTAGAAGAACAGTATTTGGTATCTGCGCTC
TGCTGAAGCCAGTTACCTTCGGAAAAAGAGTTGGTAGCTCTTGATCCGGCAAACAAACCACCGCTGGTAG
CGGTGGTTTTTTTGTTTGCAAGCAGCAGATTACGCGCAGAAAAAAAGGATCTCAAGAAGATCCTTTGATC
TTTTCTACGGGGTCTGACGCTCAGTGGAACGAAAACTCACGTTAAGGCATTTTGGTCATGAGATTATCAA
AAAGGATCTTCACCTAGATCCTTTTAAATTAAAAATGAAGTTTTAAATCAATCTAAAGTATATATGAGTA
AACTTGGTCTGACAGTTACCAATGCTTAATCAGTGAGGCACCTATCTCAGCGATCTGTCTATTTCGTTCA
TCCATAGTTGCCTGACTCCCCGTCGTGTAGATAACTACGATACGGGAGGGCTTACCATCTGGCCCCAGTG
CTGCAATGATACCGCGAGACCCACGCTCACCGGCTCCAGATTTATCAGCAATAAACCAGCCAGCCGGAAG
GGCCGAGCGCAGAAGTGGTCCTGCAACTTTATCCGCCTCCATCCAGTCTATTAATTGTTGCCGGGAAGCT
AGAGTAAGTAGTTCGCCAGTTAATAGTTTGCGCAACGTTGTTGCCATTGCTACAGGCATCGTGGTGTCAC
GCTCGTCGTTTGGTATGGCTTCATTCAGCTCCGGTTCCCAACGATCAAGGCGAGTTACATGATCCCCCAT
GTTGTGCAAAAAAGCGGTTAGCTCCTTCGGTCCTCCGATCGTTGTCAGAAGTAAGTTGGCCGCAGTGTTA
TCACTCATGGTTATGGCAGCACTGCATAATTCTCTTACTGTCATGCCATCCGTAAGATGCTTTTCTGTGA
CTGGTGAGTACTCAACCAAGTCATTCTGAGAATAGTGTATGCGGCGACCGAGTTGCTCTTGCCCGGCGTC
AATACGGGATAATACCGCGCCACATAGCAGAACTTTAAAAGTGCTCATCATTGGAAAACGTTCTTCGGGG
CGAAAACTCTCAAGGATCTTACCGCTGTTGAGATCCAGTTCGATGTAACCCACTCGTGCACCCAACTGAT
CTTCAGCATCTTTTACTTTCACCAGCGTTTCTGGGTGAGCAAAAACAGGAAGGCAAAATGCCGCAAAAAA
GGGAATAAGGGCGACACGGAAATGTTGAATACTCATACTCTTCCTTTTTCAATATTATTGAAGCATTTAT
CAGGGTTATTGTCTCATGAGCGGATACATATTTGAATGTATTTAGAAAAATAAACAAATAGGGGTTCCGC
GCACATTTCCCCGAAAAGTGCCACCTAAATTGTAAGCGTTAATATTTTGTTAAAATTCGCGTTAAATTTT
TGTTAAATCAGCTCATTTTTTAACCAATAGGCCGAAATCGGCAAAATCCCTTATAAATCAAAAGAATAGA
CCGAGATAGGGT
[37 nt withheld, positions 4703-4739]
AAAGAACGTGGACTCCAACGTCAAAGG
[32 nt withheld, positions 4767-4798]
GCTGGCTAAGAACTCATCAGCCTCCCCGGTCCATCTACCCACGTACCAATGCACCAATTGGCCACAATGA
CGGCTACTACATGGTGCCATTCCTTCCTCTTTATAGGAATGGAGACTACCTCCTGTCCAACAATGCTCTT
GGATACGAGTACGCCTACCTGTTGGACCCAGGTCATTGCACAACACCAGAAATGCCCTCTGATCTGCAAA
AGACGTGAATATCTGTTCAGACACCCATATCCACTCTGTTCCACACAGGTCAGAGGTTTGTCCAGGAGTT
CTTGACAGAGGTGTAAAAAGTACTCAAAAATTTTACTCAAGTGAAAGTACAAGTACTTAGGGAAAATTTT
ACTCAATTAAAAGTAAAAGTATCTGGCTAGAATCTTACTTGAGTAAAAGTAAAAAAGTACTCCATTAAAA
TTGTACTTGAGTATTAAGGAAGTAAAAGTAAAAGCAAGAAAGAAAACTAGAGATTCTTGTTTAAGCTTTT
AATCTCAAAAAACATTAAATGAAATGCATACAAGGTTTTATCCTGCTTTAGAACTGTTTGTATTTAATTA
TCAAACTATAAGACAGACAATCTAATGCCAGTACACGCTACTCAAAGTTGTAAAACCTCAGATTTAACTT
CAGTAGAAGCTGATTCTCAAAATTGTTAGTGTCAAGCCTAGCTCTTTTGGGGCTGAAAAGCAATCCTGCA
GTGCTGAAAAGCCTCTCACAGGCAGCCGATGCGGGAAGAGGTGTATTAGTCTTGATAGAGAGGCTGCAAA
TAGCAGGAAACGTGAGCAGAGACTCCCTGGTGTCTGAAACACAGGCCCATTTACGCCTTAAGATACATTG
ATGAGTTTGGACAAACCACAACTAGAATGCAGTGAAAAAAATGCTTTATTTGTGAAATTTGTGATGCTAT
TGCTTTATTTGTAACCATTATAAGCTGCAATAAACAAGTTAACAACAACAATTGCATTCATTTTATGTTT
CAGGTTCAGGGGGAGGTGTGGGAGGTTTTTTAAAGCAAGTAAAACCTCTACAAATGTGGTATGGCTGATT
ATGATCTAGAGTCGCGGCCGCTTTACTTGTACAGCTCGTCCATGCCGCCGGTGGAGTGGTGGCCCTCGGC
GCGCTCGTACTGTTCCACGATGGTGTAGTCCTCGTTGTGGGAGGTGATGTCCAGCTTGATGTTGACGTTG
TAGGCGCCGGGCAGCTGCACGGGCTTCTTGGCCTTGTAGGTGGTCTTGACCTCGGCGTCGTAGTGGCCGC
CGTCCTTCAGCTTCAGCCTCTGCTTGATCTCGCCCTTCAGGGCGCCGTCCTCGGGGTACATCCGCTCGGA
GGAGGCCTCCCAGCCCATGGTCTTCTTCTGCATTACGGGGCCGTCGGAGGGGAAGTTGGTGCCGCGCAGC
TTCACCTTGTAGATGAACTCGCCGTCCTGCAGGGAGGAGTCCTGGGTCACGGTCACCACGCCGCCGTCCT
CGAAGTTCATCACGCGCTCCCACTTGAAGCCCTCGGGGAAGGACAGCTTCAAGTAGTCGGGGATGTCGGC
GGGGTGCTTCACGTAGGCCTTGGAGCCGTACATGAACTGAGGGGACAGGATGTCCCAGGCGAAGGGCAGG
GGGCCGCCCTTGGTCACCTTCAGCTTGGCGGTCTGGGTGCCCTCGTAGGGGCGGCCCTCGCCCTCGCCCT
CGATCTCGAACTCGTGGCCGTTCACGGAGCCCTCCATGTGCACCTTGAAGCGCATGAACTCCTTGATGAT
GGCCATGTTGTCATCCTCGCCCTTGCTCACCATGGTGGCGACCGGTAATGTCAGACCTGGTAACTCCTTA
CTGTAACTTATTGCACCTGATGAACAAAAGATGTGAACTGAACGCAAGTAGGAGGCTAATAGAGGCTAGT
ACAGTACAAAGATCCCCAAATGATGTGTGCCGGCCTTAGTGGAGGCAGACCCCTGGTTATATACCTGTGC
TGCAGAAAGAGGGGCTTACAAATGGATCTCTCTGGAATGGCATTATCTCATGGTGGGAACAGTGTTGTCA
GCAGAATCAGCGGGGTGGACTCTGACCTGAGAATGACAGTCTAGCACTGAATGGCTCAGACAATACTCTT
GTGGCCAACTATCACCGGAAAATAAGTGCCTGCCAAAACAAACCAGACCAGATGAAGCTACATGGCTGTA
GAACGTCAGTATTTAATGTGTTGTGGCCACTTGGTTCACCAGATTTAAGAGCTAATTTTTTTAAATATCA
CAGATAATCAATCGCTTTTTTTTTTCTTGACTGAAAAGCTTAGACTGGAAAATTCTTTGAAAAAGTTTGC
ACTACAGAAAATAAATACATAACATCCTGCACTGAATGCACACTATTAATAGAAAAGAGAGCATTATTGT
AGGAAATGTATTGTATATGTACATTCTGTGCATTTCACAATTTTCTCGAGCAGGAAACAGCTATGACCAT
GATTACGCCAAGCTATCAACTTTGTATAGAAAAGTTGGTAATACGACTCACTATAGGGCGAATTGGGTAC
CGGGCCCCCCCTCGAGGTCGACGGTATCGATAAGCTTGATATCGAATTCCTGCAGCCCGGGGGATCCACT
AGTTCTAGAGCGGCCGCCACCGCGGTGGAGCTCCAGCTTTTGTTCCCTTTAGTGAGG
